Addgene plasmid #124040: JPF0455
Purpose: Encodes pPGK1 driving expression of cytoplasmic tagBFP in a 2nd gen. Lenti Virus destination vector
Depositing lab: Hana El-Samad. Depositing organization: University of California, San Francisco (UCSF). Publication: A Toolkit for Rapid Modular Construction of Biological Circuits in Mammalian Cells. Fonseca JP, Bonny AR, Kumar GR, Ng AH, Town J, Wu QC, Aslankoohi E, Chen SY, Dods G, Harrigan P, Osimiri LC, Kistler AL, El-Samad H. ACS Synth Biol. 2019 Nov 15;8(11):2593-2606. doi: 10.1021/acssynbio.9b00322. Epub 2019 Nov 5. PubMed 31686495.
Backbone
  Vector backbone: MTK0_062
  Vector type: Mammalian Expression
Growth in bacteria
  Bacterial resistance: Kanamycin, 50 μg/mL
  Growth temperature: 37°C
  Growth strain: DH5alpha
  Copy number: Unknown
Gene/Insert
  Gene/Insert name: pHR_pPGK1-NES-tagBFP
  Species: Synthetic
  Cloning method: Restriction Enzyme; 5′ cloning site unknown (unknown if destroyed); 3′ cloning site unknown (unknown if destroyed)
Terms and licenses: Academic/Nonprofit Terms; Industry Terms: Not Available to Industry
Depositor comments: Plasmid used to generate Fig .4c,d Please visit https://www.biorxiv.org/content/10.1101/506188v2 for BioRxiv preprint
How to cite: JPF0455 was a gift from Hana El-Samad (Addgene plasmid # 124040 ; http://n2t.net/addgene:124040 ; RRID:Addgene_124040)
