[The description below was written by a language model from this plasmid's Addgene catalogue record and pLannotate feature annotations shown in this document.]
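Description:
JPF0455 is a second-generation lentiviral transfer plasmid assembled with a modular mammalian cloning toolkit, using the MTK0_062 destination backbone (pHR-type, judging by the insert name). It is catalogued as a mammalian expression vector and is propagated in E. coli under kanamycin selection. The feature table shows an intact KanR gene and a high-copy ColE1/pUC-type origin. Only fragments remain of AmpR, TcR, rop, bom, lacI and an RSF origin, so these are probably non-functional leftovers of earlier backbone versions. The backbone also contains an SV40 promoter followed by fragmented gpt sequence and SV40 small t intron and poly(A) elements, which appear to be the remains of a gpt cassette inherited from older vectors.

The viral portion begins with a full-length HIV-1 LTR. The annotation tool labels it a 3' LTR, but its position makes it the 5' LTR. Because it appears to be a native LTR rather than a chimeric promoter, transcription of the genome should depend on Tat, consistent with the second-generation designation. After it come the Ψ packaging signal with a partial gag sequence, the RRE for Rev-dependent export of the genomic RNA, and the cPPT/CTS, which aids nuclear import. The internal cassette uses the human PGK1 promoter to drive constitutive expression of TagBFP, a monomeric blue fluorescent protein. The record describes it as fused to a nuclear export signal (NES) to keep it cytoplasmic, although the NES itself is not annotated in the table. A WPRE downstream enhances transcript expression, and a U3-deleted 3' LTR makes the integrated provirus self-inactivating.

The plasmid is used to produce lentivirus for stable delivery of a cytoplasmic blue fluorescent marker into mammalian cells. The depositor notes it was used to generate data for a figure in the toolkit publication.
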