Features (pLannotate 1.2.2; 31 found; start..end, strand, type, name):
     42..630     +  misc_feature   WPRE: woodchuck hepatitis virus posttranscriptional regulatory element
    631..653     +  misc_feature   MCS (fragment): pBluescript multiple cloning site
    670..738     +  CDS            nef (fragment): NEF_HV1Z2 - Experimental evidence at protein level: Swiss-Prot protein existence level 1. Extracellular Nef protein targets CD4(+) T-lymphocytes for apoptosis by interacting with CXCR4 surface receptors. From Human immunodeficiency virus type 1 group M subtype D (isolate Z2/CDC-Z34) (HIV-1).
    740..973     +  LTR            3' LTR (ΔU3): self-inactivating 3' long terminal repeat (LTR) from HIV-1
    998..1016    -  promoter       SP6 promoter: promoter for bacteriophage SP6 RNA polymerase
   1244..1523    +  CDS            TcR (fragment): tetracycline efflux protein; tet; confers resistance to tetracycline
   1524..1572    -  misc_feature   bom (fragment): basis of mobility region from pBR322
   1674..1708    -  CDS            rop (fragment): Rop protein, which maintains plasmids at low copy number; rop
   1804..1908    +  promoter       AmpR promoter: bla
   1909..2106    +  CDS            AmpR (fragment): β-lactamase; bla; confers resistance to ampicillin, carbenicillin, and related antibiotics
   2146..2961    -  CDS            KanR: aminoglycoside phosphotransferase; aph(3')-Ia; confers resistance to kanamycin in bacteria or G418 (Geneticin®) in eukaryotes
   3186..3774    +  rep_origin     ori: high-copy-number ColE1/pMB1/pBR322/pUC origin of replication
   3915..4048    +  rep_origin     RSF ori (fragment): Plasmids containing the RSF 1030 origin of replication can be propagated in E. coli cells that contain additional plasmids with compatible origins.
   4050..4106    +  CDS            lacI (fragment): lac repressor; lacI; The lac repressor binds to the lac operator to inhibit transcription in E. coli. This inhibition can be relieved by adding lactose or isopropyl-β-D-thiogalactopyranoside (IPTG).
   4113..4442    +  promoter       SV40 promoter: SV40 enhancer and early promoter
   4642..4761    +  CDS            gpt (fragment): XGPT_ECOLI - Also known as gpp, gxu. Experimental evidence at protein level: Swiss-Prot protein existence level 1. Purine salvage pathway enzyme that catalyzes the transfer of the ribosyl-5-phosphate group from 5-phospho-alpha-D-ribose 1- diphosphate (PRPP) to the N9 position of the 6-oxopurines guanine and xanthine to form the corresponding ribonucleotides GMP (guanosine 5'- monophosphate) and XMP (xanthosine 5'-monophosphate), with the release of PPi. To a lesser extent, also acts on hypoxanthine (PubMed:9100006, PubMed:3886014). Does not ribophosphorylate adenine (PubMed:3886014). From Esch
   4761..5096    +  CDS            gpt (fragment): XGPT_ECOLI - Also known as gpp, gxu. Experimental evidence at protein level: Swiss-Prot protein existence level 1. Purine salvage pathway enzyme that catalyzes the transfer of the ribosyl-5-phosphate group from 5-phospho-alpha-D-ribose 1- diphosphate (PRPP) to the N9 position of the 6-oxopurines guanine and xanthine to form the corresponding ribonucleotides GMP (guanosine 5'- monophosphate) and XMP (xanthosine 5'-monophosphate), with the release of PPi. To a lesser extent, also acts on hypoxanthine (PubMed:9100006, PubMed:3886014). Does not ribophosphorylate adenine (PubMed:3886014). From Esch
   5191..5496    +  CDS            frsA (fragment): FRSA_ECOLI - Also known as yafA. Experimental evidence at protein level: Swiss-Prot protein existence level 1. Catalyzes the hydrolysis of esters (PubMed:15808744). Displays esterase activity toward pNP-butyrate (PubMed:15808744). May stimulate mixed-acid fermentation by acting as a fermentation/respiration switch that down-regulates respiration and up- regulates fermentation rates (PubMed:15169777). From Escherichia coli (strain K12).
   5500..5574    +  CDS            small t antigen (fragment): SV40 (simian virus 40) small t antigen
   5576..5641    +  intron         small t intron: SV40 (simian virus 40) small t antigen intron
   5771..5791    +  CDS            SV40 NLS: nuclear localization signal of SV40 (simian virus 40) large T antigen
   6110..6193    +  CDS            large T antigen (fragment): large T antigen from SV40 (simian virus 40)
   6216..6350    +  polyA_signal   SV40 poly(A) signal: SV40 polyadenylation signal
   6518..7151    +  LTR            3' LTR: 3' long terminal repeat (LTR) from HIV-1
   7198..7323    +  misc_feature   HIV-1 Ψ: packaging signal of human immunodeficiency virus type 1
   7307..7645    +  CDS            HIV-1 gag (fragment): gag protein from human immunodeficiency virus 1; gag
   7820..8053    +  misc_feature   RRE: The Rev response element (RRE) of HIV-1 allows for Rev-dependent mRNA export from the nucleus to the cytoplasm.
   8430..8530    +  CDS            Rev (fragment): human immunodeficiency virus 1 (HIV-1) Rev protein; rev; enhances nuclear export of unspliced and incompletely spliced viral mRNAs
   8567..8684    +  misc_feature   cPPT/CTS: central polypurine tract and central termination sequence of HIV-1
   8781..9291    +  promoter       hPGK promoter: human phosphoglycerate kinase 1 promoter
   9329..10024   +  CDS            TagBFP: TagBFP is a basic (constitutively fluorescent) blue fluorescent protein published in 2008, derived from Entacmaea quadricolor. It is reported to be a very rapidly-maturing monomer with very low acid sensitivity.
>Addgene plasmid #124040 | JPF0455 | addgene full sequence | sequence record 255744 | Addgene NGS Result
GTTACAGAGATGTTACGAACCACTAGTGCACTGCAGTACATAATCAACCTCTGGATTACAAAATTTGTGA
AAGATTGACTGGTATTCTTAACTATGTTGCTCCTTTTACGCTATGTGGATACGCTGCTTTAATGCCTTTG
TATCATGCTATTGCTTCCCGTATGGCTTTCATTTTCTCCTCCTTGTATAAATCCTGGTTGCTGTCTCTTT
ATGAGGAGTTGTGGCCCGTTGTCAGGCAACGTGGCGTGGTGTGCACTGTGTTTGCTGACGCAACCCCCAC
TGGTTGGGGCATTGCCACCACCTGTCAGCTCCTTTCCGGGACTTTCGCTTTCCCCCTCCCTATTGCCACG
GCGGAACTCATCGCCGCCTGCCTTGCCCGCTGCTGGACAGGGGCTCGGCTGTTGGGCACTGACAATTCCG
TGGTGTTGTCGGGGAAATCATCGTCCTTTCCTTGGCTGCTCGCCTGTGTTGCCACCTGGATTCTGCGCGG
GACGTCCTTCTGCTACGTCCCTTCGGCCCTCAATCCAGCGGACCTTCCTTCCCGCGGCCTGCTGCCGGCT
CTGCGGCCTCTTCCGCGTCTTCGCCTTCGCCCTCAGACGAGTCGGATCTCCCTTTGGGCCGCCTCCCCGC
ATCGATACCGTCGACCTCGAGGGAATTAATTCGAGCTCGGTACCTTTAAGACCAATGACTTACAAGGCAG
CTGTAGATCTTAGCCACTTTTTAAAAGAAAAGGGGGGACTGGAAGGGCTAATTCACTCCCAACGAAGACA
AGATCTGCTTTTTGCTTGTACTGGTTCTCTCTGGTTAGACCAGATCTGAGCCTGGGAGCTCTCTGGCTAA
CTAGGGAACCCACTGCTTAAGCCTCAATAAAGCTTGCCTTGAGTGCTTCAAGTAGTGTGTGCCCGTCTGT
TGTGTGACTCTGGTAACTAGAGATCCCTCAGACCCTTTTAGTCAGTGTGGAAAATCTCTAGCAGCATCTA
GAATTAATTCCGTGTATTCTATAGTGTCACCTAAATCGTATGTGTATGATACATAAGGTTATGTATTAAT
TGTAGCCGCGTTCTAACGACAATATGTACAAGCCTAATTGTGTAGCATCTGGCTTACTGAAGCAGACCCT
ATCATCTCTCTCGTAAACTGCCGTCAGAGTCGGTTTGGTTGGACGAACCTTCTGAGTTTCTGGTAACGCC
GTCCCGCACCCGGAAATGGTCAGCGAACCAATCAGCAGGGTCATCGCTAGCCAGATCCTCTACGCCGGAC
GCATCGTGGCCGGCATCACCGGCGCCACAGGTGCGGTTGCTGGCGCCTATATCGCCGACATCACCGATGG
GGAAGATCGGGCTCGCCACTTCGGGCTCATGAGCGCTTGTTTCGGCGTGGGTATGGTGGCAGGCCCCGTG
GCCGGGGGACTGTTGGGCGCCATCTCCTTGCATGCACCATTCCTTGCGGCGGCGGTGCTCAACGGCCTCA
ACCTACTACTGGGCTGCTTCCTAATGCAGGAGTCGCATAAGGGAGAGCGTCGAATGGTGCACTCTCAGTA
CAATCTGCTCTGATGCCGCATAGTTAAGCCAGCCCCGACACCCGCCAACACCCGCTGACGCGCCCTGACG
GGCTTGTCTGCTCCCGGCATCCGCTTACAGACAAGCTGTGACCGTCTACGGGAGCTGCATGTGTCAGAGG
TTTTCACCGTCATCACCGAAACGCGCGAAACGAAAGGGCCTCGTGATACGCCTATTTTTATAGGTTAATG
TCATGATAATAATGGTTTCTTAGACGTCAGGTGGCACTTTTCGGGGAAATGTGCGCGGAACCCCTATTTG
TTTATTTTTCTAAATACATTCAAATATGTATCCGCTCATGAGACAATAACCCTGATAAATGCTTCAATAA
TATTGAAAAAGGAAGAGTATGAGTATTCAACATTTCCGTGTCGCCCTTATTCCCTTTTTTGCGGCATTTT
GCCTTCCTGTTTTTGCTCACCCAGAAACGCTGGTGAAAGTAAAAGATGCTGAAGATCAGTTGGGTGCACG
AGTGGGTTACATCGAACTGGATCTCAACAGCGGTAAGATCCTTGAGAGTTTTCGCCCCGAAGAACGTTTT
CCAATGCCGAGCGGCCGCGTGTTACAACCAATTAACCAATTCTGATTAGAAAAACTCATCGAGCATCAAA
TGAAACTGCAATTTATTCATATCAGGATTATCAATACCATATTTTTGAAAAAGCCGTTTCTGTAATGAAG
GAGAAAACTCACCGAGGCAGTTCCATAGGATGGCAAGATCCTGGTATCGGTCTGCGATTCCGACTCGTCC
AACATCAATACAACCTATTAATTTCCCCTCGTCAAAAATAAGGTTATCAAGTGAGAAATCACCATGAGTG
ACGACTGAATCCGGTGAGAATGGCAAAAGCTTATGCATTTCTTTCCAGACTTGTTCAACAGGCCAGCCAT
TACGCTCGTCATCAAAATCACTCGCATCAACCAAACCGTTATTCATTCGTGATTGCGCCTGAGCGAGGCG
AAATACGCGATCGCTGTTAAAAGGACAATTACAAACAGGAATCGAATGCAACCGGCGCAGGAACACTGCC
AGCGCATCAACAATATTTTCACCTGAATCAGGATATTCTTCTAATACCTGGAATGCTGTTTTCCCGGGGA
TCGCAGTGGTGAGTAACCATGCATCATCAGGAGTACGGATAAAATGCTTGATGGTCGGAAGAGGCATAAA
TTCCGTCAGCCAGTTTAGTCTGACCATCTCATCTGTAACATCATTGGCAACGCTACCTTTGCCATGTTTC
AGAAACAACTCTGGCGCATCGGGCTTCCCATACAATCGATAGATTGTCGCACCTGATTGCCCGACATTAT
CGCGAGCCCATTTATACCCATATAAATCAGCATCCATGTTGGAATTTAATCGCGGCCTGGAGCAAGACGT
TTCCCGTTGAATATGGCTCATAACACCCCTTGTATTACTGTTTATGTAAGCAGACAGTTTTATTGTTCAT
GATGATATATTTTTATCTTGTGCAATGTAACATCAGAGATTTTGAGACACAACGTGGCTTTGTTGAATAA
ATCGAACTTTTGCTGAGTTGAAGGATCAGTCATGACCAAAATCCCTTAACGTGAGTTTTCGTTCCACTGA
GCGTCAGACCCCGTAGAAAAGATCAAAGGATCTTCTTGAGATCCTTTTTTTCTGCGCGTAATCTGCTGCT
TGCAAACAAAAAAACCACCGCTACCAGCGGTGGTTTGTTTGCCGGATCAAGAGCTACCAACTCTTTTTCC
GAAGGTAACTGGCTTCAGCAGAGCGCAGATACCAAATACTGTTCTTCTAGTGTAGCCGTAGTTAGGCCAC
CACTTCAAGAACTCTGTAGCACCGCCTACATACCTCGCTCTGCTAATCCTGTTACCAGTGGCTGCTGCCA
GTGGCGATAAGTCGTGTCTTACCGGGTTGGACTCAAGACGATAGTTACCGGATAAGGCGCAGCGGTCGGG
CTGAACGGGGGGTTCGTGCACACAGCCCAGCTTGGAGCGAACGACCTACACCGAACTGAGATACCTACAG
CGTGAGCTATGAGAAAGCGCCACGCTTCCCGAAGGGAGAAAGGCGGACAGGTATCCGGTAAGCGGCAGGG
TCGGAACAGGAGAGCGCACGAGGGAGCTTCCAGGGGGAAACGCCTGGTATCTTTATAGTCCTGTCGGGTT
TCGCCACCTCTGACTTGAGCGTCGATTTTTGTGATGCTCGTCAGGGGGGCGGAGCCTATGGAAAAACGCC
AGCAACGCGGCCTTTTTACGGTTCCTGGCCTTTTGCTGGCCTTTTGCTCACATGTTCTTTCCTGCGTTAT
CCCCTGATTCTGTGGATAACCGTGCGGCCGCCAATTTTTTACGGTTCCTGGCCTTTTGCTGGCCTTTTGC
TCACATGTTCTTTCCTGCGTTATCCCCTGATTCTGTGGATAACCGTATTACCGCCTTTGAGTGAGCTGAT
ACCGCTCGCCGCAGCCGAACGACCGAGCGCAGCGAGTCAGTGAGCGAGGAAGCGGAAGAGCGCCCAATAC
GCAAACCGCCTCTCCCCGCGCGTTGGCCGATTCATTAATGCAGCTGTGGAATGTGTGTCAGTTAGGGTGT
GGAAAGTCCCCAGGCTCCCCAGCAGGCAGAAGTATGCAAAGCATGCATCTCAATTAGTCAGCAACCAGGT
GTGGAAAGTCCCCAGGCTCCCCAGCAGGCAGAAGTATGCAAAGCATGCATCTCAATTAGTCAGCAACCAT
AGTCCCGCCCCTAACTCCGCCCATCCCGCCCCTAACTCCGCCCAGTTCCGCCCATTCTCCGCCCCATGGC
TGACTAATTTTTTTTATTTATGCAGAGGCCGAGGCCGCCTCGGCCTCTGAGCTATTCCAGAAGTAGTGAG
GAGGCTTTTTTGGAGGCCTAGGCTTTTGCAAAAAGCTTGGACACAAGACAGGCTTGCGAGATATGTTTGA
GAATACCACTTTATCCCGCGTCAGGGAGAGGCAGTGCGTAAAAAGACGCGGACTCATGTGAAATACTGGT
TTTTAGTGCGCCAGATCTCTATAATCTCGCGCAACCTATTTTCCCCTCGAACACTTTTTAAGCCGTAGAT
AAACAGGCTGGGACACTTCACATGAGCGAAAAATACATCGTCACCTGGGACATGTTGCAGATCCATGCAC
GTAAACTCGCAAGCCGACTGATGCCTTCTGAACAATGGAAAGGCATTATTGCCGTAAGCCGTGGCGGTCT
GTACCGGGTGCGTTACTGGCGCGTGAACTGGGTATTCGTCATGTCGATACCGTTTGTATTTCCAGCTACG
ATCACGACAACCAGCGCGAGCTTAAAGTGCTGAAACGCGCAGAAGGCGATGGCGAAGGCTTCATCGTTAT
TGATGACCTGGTGGATACCGGTGGTACTGCGGTTGCGATTCGTGAAATGTATCCAAAAGCGCACTTTGTC
ACCATCTTCGCAAAACCGGCTGGTCGTCCGCTGGTTGATGACTATGTTGTTGATATCCCGCAAGATACCT
GGATTGAACAGCCGTGGGATATGGGCGTCGTATTCGTCCCGCCAATCTCCGGTCGCTAATCTTTTCAACG
CCTGGCACTGCCGGGCGTTGTTCTTTTTAACTTCAGGCGGGTTACAATAGTTTCCAGTAAGTATTCTGGA
GGCTGCATCCATGACACAGGCAAACCTGAGCGAAACCCTGTTCAAACCCCGCTTTAAACATCCTGAAACC
TCGACGCTAGTCCGCCGCTTTAATCACGGCGCACAACCGCCTGTGCAGTCGGCCCTTGATGGTAAAACCA
TCCCTCACTGGTATCGCATGATTAACCGTCTGATGTGGATCTGGCGCGGCATTGACCCACGCGAAATCCT
CGACGTCCAGGCACGTATTGTGATGAGCGATGCCGAACGTACCGACGATGATTTATACGATACGGTGATT
GGCTACCGTGGCGGCAACTGGATTTATGAGTGGGCCCCGGATCTTTGTGAAGGAACCTTACTTCTGTGGT
GTGACATAATTGGACAAACTACCTACAGAGATTTAAAGCTCTAAGGTAAATATAAAATTTTTAAGTGTAT
AATGTGTTAAACTACTGATTCTAATTGTTTGTGTATTTTAGATTCCAACCTATGGAACTGATGAATGGGA
GCAGTGGTGGAATGCCTTTAATGAGGAAAACCTGTTTTGCTCAGAAGAAATGCCATCTAGTGATGATGAG
GCTACTGCTGACTCTCAACATTCTACTCCTCCAAAAAAGAAGAGAAAGGTAGAAGACCCCAAGGACTTTC
CTTCAGAATTGCTAAGTTTTTTGAGTCATGCTGTGTTTAGTAATAGAACTCTTGCTTGCTTTGCTATTTA
CACCACAAAGGAAAAAGCTGCACTGCTATACAAGAAAATTATGGAAAAATATTCTGTAACCTTTATAAGT
AGGCATAACAGTTATAATCATAACATACTGTTTTTTCTTACTCCACACAGGCATAGAGTGTCTGCTATTA
ATAACTATGCTCAAAAATTGTGTACCTTTAGCTTTTTAATTTGTAAAGGGGTTAATAAGGAATATTTGAT
GTATAGTGCCTTGACTAGAGATCATAATCAGCCATACCACATTTGTAGAGGTTTTACTTGCTTTAAAAAA
CCTCCCACACCTCCCCCTGAACCTGAAACATAAAATGAATGCAATTGTTGTTGTTAACTTGTTTATTGCA
GCTTATAATGGTTACAAATAAAGCAATAGCATCACAAATTTCACAAATAAAGCATTTTTTTCACTGCATT
CTAGTTGTGGTTTGTCCAAACTCATCAATGTATCTTATCATGTCTGGATCAACTGGATAACTCAAGCTAA
CCAAAATCATCCCAAACTTCCCACCCCATACCCTATTACCACTGCCAATTACCTGTGGTTTCATTTACTC
TAAACCTGTGATTCCTCTGAATTATTTTCATTTTAAAGAAATTGTATTTGTTAAATATGTACTACAAACT
TAGTAGTTGGAAGGGCTAATTCACTCCCAAAGAAGACAAGATATCCTTGATCTGTGGATCTACCACACAC
AAGGCTACTTCCCTGATTAGCAGAACTACACACCAGGGCCAGGGGTCAGATATCCACTGACCTTTGGATG
GTGCTACAAGCTAGTACCAGTTGAGCCAGATAAGGTAGAAGAGGCCAATAAAGGAGAGAACACCAGCTTG
TTACACCCTGTGAGCCTGCATGGGATGGATGACCCGGAGAGAGAAGTGTTAGAGTGGAGGTTTGACAGCC
GCCTAGCATTTCATCACGTGGCCCGAGAGCTGCATCCGGAGTACTTCAAGAACTGCTGATATCGAGCTTG
CTACAAGGGACTTTCCGCTGGGGACTTTCCAGGGAGGCGTGGCCTGGGCGGGACTGGGGAGTGGCGAGCC
CTCAGATCCTGCATATAAGCAGCTGCTTTTTGCCTGTACTGGGACTCTCTGGTTAGACCAGATCTGAGCC
TGGGAGCTCTCTGGCTAACTAGGGAACCCACTGCTTAAGCCTCAATAAAGCTTGCCTTGAGTGCTTCAAG
TAGTGTGTGCCCGTCTGTTGTGTGACTCTGGTAACTAGAGATCCCTCAGACCCTTTTAGTCAGTGTGGAA
AATCTCTAGCAGTGGCGCCCGAACAGGGACTTGAAAGCGAAAGGGAAACCAGAGGAGCTCTCTCGACGCA
GGACTCGGCTTGCTGAAGCGCGCACGGCAAGAGGCGAGGGGCGGCGACTGGTGAGTACGCCAAAAATTTT
GACTAGCGGAGGCTAGAAGGAGAGAGATGGGTGCGAGAGCGTCAGTATTAAGCGGGGGAGAATTAGATCG
CGATGGGAAAAAATTCGGTTAAGGCCAGGGGGAAAGAAAAAATATAAATTAAAACATATAGTATGGGCAA
GCAGGGAGCTAGAACGATTCGCAGTTAATCCTGGCCTGTTAGAAACATCAGAAGGCTGTAGACAAATACT
GGGACAGCTACAACCATCCCTTCAGACAGGATCAGAAGAACTTAGATCATTATATAATACAGTAGCAACC
CTCTATTGTGTGCATCAAAGGATAGAGATAAAAGACACCAAGGAAGCTTTAGACAAGATAGAGGAAGAGC
AAAACAAAAGTAAGACCACCGCACAGCAAGCGGCCGGCCGCTGATCTTCAGACCTGGAGGAGGAGATATG
AGGGACAATTGGAGAAGTGAATTATATAAATATAAAGTAGTAAAAATTGAACCATTAGGAGTAGCACCCA
CCAAGGCAAAGAGAAGAGTGGTGCAGAGAGAAAAAAGAGCAGTGGGAATAGGAGCTTTGTTCCTTGGGTT
CTTGGGAGCAGCAGGAAGCACTATGGGCGCAGCGTCAATGACGCTGACGGTACAGGCCAGACAATTATTG
TCTGGTATAGTGCAGCAGCAGAACAATTTGCTGAGGGCTATTGAGGCGCAACAGCATCTGTTGCAACTCA
CAGTCTGGGGCATCAAGCAGCTCCAGGCAAGAATCCTGGCTGTGGAAAGATACCTAAAGGATCAACAGCT
CCTGGGGATTTGGGGTTGCTCTGGAAAACTCATTTGCACCACTGCTGTGCCTTGGAATGCTAGTTGGAGT
AATAAATCTCTGGAACAGATTTGGAATCACACGACCTGGATGGAGTGGGACAGAGAAATTAACAATTACA
CAAGCTTAATACACTCCTTAATTGAAGAATCGCAAAACCAGCAAGAAAAGAATGAACAAGAATTATTGGA
ATTAGATAAATGGGCAAGTTTGTGGAATTGGTTTAACATAACAAATTGGCTGTGGTATATAAAATTATTC
ATAATGATAGTAGGAGGCTTGGTAGGTTTAAGAATAGTTTTTGCTGTACTTTCTATAGTGAATAGAGTTA
GGCAGGGATATTCACCATTATCGTTTCAGACCCACCTCCCAACCCCGAGGGGACCCGACAGGCCCGAAGG
AATAGAAGAAGAAGGTGGAGAGAGAGACAGAGACAGATCCATTCGATTAGTGAACGGATCTCGACGGTAT
CGCCAAATGGCAGTATTCATCCACAATTTTAAAAGAAAAGGGGGGATTGGGGGGTACAGTGCAGGGGAAA
GAATAGTAGACATAATAGCAACAGACATACAAACTAAAGAATTACAAAAACAAATTACAAAAATTCAAAA
TTTTCGGGTTTATTACAGGGACAGCAGAGATCCAGTTTGGCCCTGAATTCGCATCTAGACTGAACTGGCC
GATAATTGCAGACGAACGTCGAATTCCCACGGGGTTGGGGTTGCGCCTTTTCCAAGGCAGCCCTGGGTTT
GCGCAGGGACGCGGCTGCTCTGGGCGTGGTTCCGGGAAACGCAGCGGCGCCGACCCTGGGTCTTGCACAT
TCTTCACGTCCGTTCGCAGCGTCACCCGGATCTTCGCCGCTACCCTTGTGGGCCCCCCGGCGACGCTTCC
TGCTCCGCCCCTAAGTCGGGAAGGTTCCTTGCGGTTCGCGGCGTGCCGGACGTGACAAACGGAAGCCGCA
CGTGTCACTAGTACCCTCGCAGACGGACAGCGCCAGGGAGCAATGGCAGCGCGCCGACCGCGATGGGCTG
TGGCCAATAGCGGCTGCTCAGCAGGGCGCGCCGAGAGCAGCGGCCGGGAAGGGGCGGTGCGGGAGGCGGG
GTGTGGGGCGGTAGTGTGGGCCCTGTTCCTGCCCGCGCGGTGTTCCGCATTCTGCAAGCCTCCGGAGCGC
ACGTCGGCAGTCGGCTCCCTCGTTGACCGAATCACCGACCTCTCTCCCCAGTATGCTGCCCCCCCTGGAG
AGGCTGACCCTGGGTTCTAGCGAGCTGATTAAGGAGAACATGCACATGAAGCTGTACATGGAGGGCACCG
TGGACAACCATCACTTCAAGTGCACATCCGAGGGCGAAGGCAAGCCCTACGAGGGCACCCAGACCATGAG
AATCAAGGTGGTCGAGGGCGGCCCTCTCCCCTTCGCCTTCGACATCCTGGCTACTAGCTTCCTCTACGGC
AGCAAGACCTTCATCAACCACACCCAGGGCATCCCCGACTTCTTCAAGCAGTCCTTCCCTGAGGGCTTCA
CATGGGAGAGAGTCACCACATACGAAGACGGGGGCGTGCTGACCGCTACCCAGGACACCAGCCTCCAGGA
CGGCTGCCTCATCTACAACGTCAAGATCAGAGGGGTGAACTTCACATCCAACGGCCCTGTGATGCAGAAG
AAAACACTCGGCTGGGAGGCCTTCACCGAAACGCTGTACCCCGCTGACGGCGGCCTGGAAGGCAGAAACG
ACATGGCCCTGAAGCTCGTGGGCGGGAGCCATCTGATCGCAAACATCAAGACCACATATAGATCCAAGAA
ACCCGCTAAGAACCTCAAGATGCCTGGCGTCTACTATGTGGACTACAGACTGGAAAGAATCAAGGAGGCC
AACAACGAAACCTACGTCGAGCAGCACGAGGTGGCAGTGGCCAGATACTGCGACCTCCCTAGCAAACTGG
GGCACAAGCTTAATGGATCCTAAACTAGAGATCTATGTGAGGATCCTAACTCGAGATCGAGCTGAGCA
